Addgene plasmid #87708: Lyn-FLINC-EKAR1(TA)
Purpose: Negative-control mutant of Lyn-FLINC-EKAR1.
Depositing lab: Jin Zhang. Depositing organization: University of California, San Diego (UCSD). Publication: Genetically encoded biosensors for visualizing live-cell biochemical activity at super-resolution. Mo GC, Ross B, Hertel F, Manna P, Yang X, Greenwald E, Booth C, Plummer AM, Tenner B, Chen Z, Wang Y, Kennedy EJ, Cole PA, Fleming KG, Palmer A, Jimenez R, Xiao J, Dedecker P, Zhang J. Nat Methods. 2017 Apr;14(4):427-434. doi: 10.1038/nmeth.4221. Epub 2017 Mar 13. PubMed 28288122.
Backbone
  Vector backbone: pcDNA3
  Backbone manufacturer: Invitrogen
  Backbone size w/o insert (bp): 5500
  Total vector size (bp): 7410
  Vector type: Mammalian Expression
  Selectable markers: Neomycin (select with G418)
Growth in bacteria
  Bacterial resistance: Ampicillin, 100 μg/mL
  Growth temperature: 37°C
  Growth strain: DH5alpha
  Copy number: High Copy
Gene/Insert
  Gene/Insert name: Lyn-FLINC-EKAR1(TA) (alt name: Lyn-Dronpa-WW-EV-ERKsub(TA)-TagRFPT)
  Species: S. cerevisiae (budding yeast), Synthetic
  Insert size (bp): 1956
  Mutation: Target Thr residue in substrate domain mutated to Ala.
  Promoter: CMV
  Tag / fusion protein: N-terminal targeting sequence from Lyn kinase (N terminal on insert)
  Cloning method: Restriction Enzyme; 5′ cloning site BamHI (not destroyed); 3′ cloning site EcoRI (not destroyed)
  Sequencing primers: 5′ T7 forward; 3′ BGH reverse
Terms and licenses: Academic/Nonprofit Terms; Industry Terms: Not Available to Industry
How to cite: Lyn-FLINC-EKAR1(TA) was a gift from Jin Zhang (Addgene plasmid # 87708 ; http://n2t.net/addgene:87708 ; RRID:Addgene_87708)
