[The description below was written by a language model from this plasmid's Addgene catalogue record and pLannotate feature annotations shown in this document.]
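Description:
Lyn-FLINC-EKAR1(TA) is a 7.4 kb mammalian expression plasmid built on the pcDNA3 backbone. It is maintained in E. coli through a high-copy ColE1/pUC-type origin and an ampicillin resistance gene, and it also carries an f1 origin. For selection in mammalian cells, an SV40 early promoter drives the neomycin phosphotransferase gene, followed by an SV40 polyadenylation signal, allowing G418 selection of stable transfectants. The short HIV-1 LTR, ble, lacI and extra SV40 promoter fragments in the feature table appear to be partial matches within backbone sequence rather than functional parts.

The roughly 2 kb insert lies between BamHI and EcoRI sites, downstream of the CMV enhancer/promoter and upstream of the bovine growth hormone polyadenylation signal, with flanking T7 and SP6 promoters. It encodes a single-chain fusion that begins with the N-terminal targeting sequence of Lyn kinase, a motif generally used to anchor proteins at the plasma membrane. This is followed by the photoswitchable green fluorescent protein Dronpa, a phosphopeptide-binding WW domain (annotated as a PIN1 fragment), and an EV linker and ERK substrate segment that are named in the record but fall in an unannotated stretch of the feature table. The fusion ends with the red fluorescent protein TagRFP-T.

In the parent sensor, phosphorylation of the substrate by ERK would be expected to promote binding to the WW domain and change the proximity of the two fluorescent proteins. Here the target threonine is mutated to alanine, so the substrate cannot be phosphorylated. The plasmid therefore serves as the negative control for Lyn-FLINC-EKAR1, a biosensor developed for super-resolution imaging of biochemical activity in living cells.
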