Features (pLannotate 1.2.2; 23 found; start..end, strand, type, name):
     36..80      -  misc_feature   bom (fragment): basis of mobility region from pBR322
    235..614     +  enhancer       CMV enhancer: human cytomegalovirus immediate early enhancer
    615..818     +  promoter       CMV promoter: human cytomegalovirus (CMV) immediate early promoter
    814..847     +  LTR            5' LTR (truncated) (fragment): truncated 5' long terminal repeat (LTR) from HIV-1
    863..881     +  promoter       T7 promoter: promoter for bacteriophage T7 RNA polymerase
    946..1617    +  CDS            Dronpa: Dronpa is a photoswitchable green fluorescent protein published in 2004, derived from Echinophyllia sp. SC22.
   1624..1785    +  CDS            PIN1 (fragment): PIN1_HUMAN - Experimental evidence at protein level: Swiss-Prot protein existence level 1. Peptidyl-prolyl cis/trans isomerase (PPIase) that binds to and isomerizes specific phosphorylated Ser/Thr-Pro (pSer/Thr-Pro) motifs (PubMed:21497122, PubMed:23623683, PubMed:29686383). By inducing conformational changes in a subset of phosphorylated proteins, acts as a molecular switch in multiple cellular processes (PubMed:21497122, PubMed:22033920, PubMed:23623683). Displays a preference for acidic residues located N-terminally to the proline bond to be isomerized. Regulates mitosis presumably by inter
   2206..2898    +  CDS            TagRFP: TagRFP is a basic (constitutively fluorescent) red fluorescent protein published in 2007, derived from Entacmaea quadricolor. It has very low acid sensitivity.
   2962..2980    -  promoter       SP6 promoter: promoter for bacteriophage SP6 RNA polymerase
   3006..3230    +  polyA_signal   bGH poly(A) signal: bovine growth hormone polyadenylation signal
   3234..3255    +  promoter       SV40 promoter (fragment): SV40 enhancer and early promoter
   3276..3704    +  rep_origin     f1 ori (sequence partly withheld): f1 bacteriophage origin of replication; arrow indicates direction of (+) strand synthesis
   3718..4048    +  promoter       SV40 promoter: SV40 enhancer and early promoter
   4115..4906    +  CDS            neo: KKA2_KLEPN - Also known as kan, nptII. Experimental evidence at protein level: Swiss-Prot protein existence level 1. Resistance to kanamycin, neomycin, paromomycin, ribostamycin, butirosin and gentamicin B. From Klebsiella pneumoniae.
   4930..5088    +  CDS            ble (fragment): BLE_KLEPN - Experimental evidence at protein level: Swiss-Prot protein existence level 1. Binding protein with a strong affinity to the bleomycin family of antibiotics. Binds to CL990; an antimitotic-antibiotic compound. From Klebsiella pneumoniae.
   5083..5204    +  polyA_signal   SV40 poly(A) signal: SV40 polyadenylation signal
   5277..5293    -  protein_bind   lac operator: The lac repressor binds to the lac operator to inhibit transcription in E. coli. This inhibition can be relieved by adding lactose or isopropyl-β-D-thiogalactopyranoside (IPTG). lac repressor encoded by lacI
   5301..5331    -  promoter       lac promoter: promoter for the E. coli lac operon
   5346..5367    -  protein_bind   CAP binding site: CAP binding activates transcription in the presence of cAMP. E. coli catabolite activator protein
   5380..5472    -  CDS            lacI (fragment): lac repressor; lacI; The lac repressor binds to the lac operator to inhibit transcription in E. coli. This inhibition can be relieved by adding lactose or isopropyl-β-D-thiogalactopyranoside (IPTG).
   5655..6243    -  rep_origin     ori: high-copy-number ColE1/pMB1/pBR322/pUC origin of replication
   6414..7274    -  CDS            AmpR: β-lactamase; bla; confers resistance to ampicillin, carbenicillin, and related antibiotics
   7275..7379    -  promoter       AmpR promoter: bla
>Addgene plasmid #87708 | Lyn-FLINC-EKAR1(TA) | depositor full sequence | sequence record 171092 | Lyn-FLINC-EKAR1(TA) sequence 7410 bps
GACGGATCGGGAGATCTCCCGATCCCCTATGGTCGACTCTCAGTACAATCTGCTCTGATGCCGCATAGTT
AAGCCAGTATCTGCTCCCTGCTTGTGTGTTGGAGGTCGCTGAGTAGTGCGCGAGCAAAATTTAAGCTACA
ACAAGGCAAGGCTTGACCGACAATTGCATGAAGAATCTGCTTAGGGTTAGGCGTTTTGCGCTGCTTCGCG
ATGTACGGGCCAGATATACGCGTTGACATTGATTATTGACTAGTTATTAATAGTAATCAATTACGGGGTC
ATTAGTTCATAGCCCATATATGGAGTTCCGCGTTACATAACTTACGGTAAATGGCCCGCCTGGCTGACCG
CCCAACGACCCCCGCCCATTGACGTCAATAATGACGTATGTTCCCATAGTAACGCCAATAGGGACTTTCC
ATTGACGTCAATGGGTGGACTATTTACGGTAAACTGCCCACTTGGCAGTACATCAAGTGTATCATATGCC
AAGTACGCCCCCTATTGACGTCAATGACGGTAAATGGCCCGCCTGGCATTATGCCCAGTACATGACCTTA
TGGGACTTTCCTACTTGGCAGTACATCTACGTATTAGTCATCGCTATTACCATGGTGATGCGGTTTTGGC
AGTACATCAATGGGCGTGGATAGCGGTTTGACTCACGGGGATTTCCAAGTCTCCACCCCATTGACGTCAA
TGGGAGTTTGTTTTGGCACCAAAATCAACGGGACTTTCCAAAATGTCGTAACAACTCCGCCCCATTGACG
CAAATGGGCGGTAGGCGTGTACGGTGGGAGGTCTATATAAGCAGAGCTCTCTGGCTAACTAGAGAACCCA
CTGCTTACTGGCTTATCGAAATTAATACGACTCACTATAGGGAGACCCAAGCTTGCGGCCGCCACCATGG
GCTGCATCAAGAGCAAGCGCAAGGACAAGGATCCGATGAGTGTGATTAAACCAGACATGAAGATCAAGCT
GCGTATGGAAGGCGCTGTAAATGGACACCCGTTCGCGATTGAAGGAGTTGGCCTTGGGAAGCCTTTCGAG
GGAAAACAGAGTATGGACCTTAAAGTCAAAGAAGGCGGACCTCTGCCTTTCGCCTATGACATCTTGACAA
CTGTGTTCTGTTACGGCAACAGGGTATTCGCCAAATACCCAGAAAATATAGTAGACTATTTCAAGCAGTC
GTTTCCTGAGGGCTACTCTTGGGAACGAAGCATGAATTACGAAGACGGGGGCATTTGTAACGCGACAAAC
GACATAACCCTGGATGGTGACTGTTATATCTATGAAATTCGATTTGATGGTGTGAACTTTCCTGCCAATG
GTCCAGTTATGCAGAAGAGGACTGTGAAATGGGAGCCATCCACTGAGAAATTGTATGTGCGTGATGGAGT
GCTGAAGGGTGATGTTAACATGGCTCTGTCGCTTGAAGGAGGTGGCCATTACCGATGTGACTTCAAAACT
ACTTATAAAGCTAAGAAGGTTGTCCAGTTGCCAGACTATCACTTTGTGGACCACCACATTGAGATTAAAA
GCCACGACAAAGATTACAGTAATGTTAATCTGCATGAGCATGCCGAAGCGCATTCTGAGCTGCCGAGGCA
GGCCAAGAGATCTATGGCGGACGAGGAGAAGCTGCCGCCCGGCTGGGAGAAGCGCATGAGCCGCAGCTCA
GGCCGAGTGTACTACTTCAACCACATCACTAACGCCAGCCAGTGGGAGCGGCCCAGCGGCAACAGCAGCA
GTGGTGGCAAAAACGGGCAGGGGGAGCCTGCCAGGGGTACCAGTGCTGGTGGTAGTGCTGGTGGTAGTGC
TGGTGGTAGTGCTGGTGGTAGTGCTGGTGGTTCCGGCAGTGCTGGTGGTAGTGCTGGTGGTAGTACCAGT
GCTGGTGGTAGTGCTGGTGGTAGTGCTGGTGGTAGTGCTGGTGGTAGTGCTGGTGGTTCCGGCAGTGCTG
GTGGTAGTGCTGGTGGTAGTACCAGTGCTGGTGGTAGTGCTGGTGGTAGTGCTGGTGGTAGTGCTGGTGG
TAGTGCTGGTGGTTCCGGCAGTGCTGGTGGTAGTGCTGGTGGTAGTACCAGTGCTGGTGGTAGTGCTGGT
GGTAGTGCTGGTGGTAGTGCTGGTGGTAGTGCTGGTGGTTCCGGACCAGATGTCCCTAGAGCCCCAGTGG
ATAAAGCAAAGCTGTCATTCCAATTTCCGGGTACCATGAGCGAGCTGATTAAGGAGAACATGCACATGAA
GCTGTACATGGAGGGCACCGTGAACAACCACCACTTCAAGTGCACATCCGAGGGCGAAGGCAAGCCCTAC
GAGGGCACCCAGACCATGAGAATCAAGGTGGTCGAGGGCGGCCCTCTCCCCTTCGCCTTCGACATCCTGG
CTACCAGCTTCATGTACGGCAGCAGAACCTTCATCAACCACACCCAGGGCATCCCCGATTTCTTTAAGCA
GTCCTTCCCTGAGGGCTTCACATGGGAGAGAGTCACCACATACGAAGACGGGGGCGTGCTGACCGCTACC
CAGGACACCAGCCTCCAGGACGGCTGCCTCATCTACAACGTCAAGATCAGAGGGGTGAACTTCCCATCCA
ACGGCCCTGTGATGCAGAAGAAAACACTCGGCTGGGAGGCCAACACCGAGATGCTGTACCCCGCTGACGG
CGGCCTGGAAGGCAGAACCGACATGGCCCTGAAGCTCGTGGGCGGGGGCCACCTGATCTGCAACTTCAAG
ACCACATACAGATCCAAGAAACCCGCTAAGAACCTCAAGATGCCCGGCGTCTACTATGTGGACCACAGAC
TGGAAAGAATCAAGGAGGCCGACAAAGAGACCTACGTCGAGCAGCACGAGGTGGCTGTGGCCAGATACTG
CGACCTCCCTAGCAAACTGGGGCACAAGTAAGAATTCTGCAGATATCCATCACACTGGCGGCCGCTCGAG
CATGCATCTAGAGGGCCCTATTCTATAGTGTCACCTAAATGCTAGAGCTCGCTGATCAGCCTCGACTGTG
CCTTCTAGTTGCCAGCCATCTGTTGTTTGCCCCTCCCCCGTGCCTTCCTTGACCCTGGAAGGTGCCACTC
CCACTGTCCTTTCCTAATAAAATGAGGAAATTGCATCGCATTGTCTGAGTAGGTGTCATTCTATTCTGGG
GGGTGGGGTGGGGCAGGACAGCAAGGGGGAGGATTGGGAAGACAATAGCAGGCATGCTGGGGATGCGGTG
GGCTCTATGGCTTCTGAGGCGGAAAGAACCAGCTGGGGCTCTAGGGGGTATCCCC
[124 nt withheld, positions 3276-3399]
C
[32 nt withheld, positions 3401-3432]
CA
[57 nt withheld, positions 3435-3491]
A
[49 nt withheld, positions 3493-3541]
CCTTTGACGTTGGAGTCCACGTTCTTT
[37 nt withheld, positions 3569-3605]
ACCCTATCTCGGTCTATTCTTTTGATTTATAAGGGATTTTGGGGATTTCGGCCTATTGGTTAAAAAATGA
GCTGATTTAACAAAAATTTAACGCGAATTAATTCTGTGGAATGTGTGTCAGTTAGGGTGTGGAAAGTCCC
CAGGCTCCCCAGGCAGGCAGAAGTATGCAAAGCATGCATCTCAATTAGTCAGCAACCAGGTGTGGAAAGT
CCCCAGGCTCCCCAGCAGGCAGAAGTATGCAAAGCATGCATCTCAATTAGTCAGCAACCATAGTCCCGCC
CCTAACTCCGCCCATCCCGCCCCTAACTCCGCCCAGTTCCGCCCATTCTCCGCCCCATGGCTGACTAATT
TTTTTTATTTATGCAGAGGCCGAGGCCGCCTCTGCCTCTGAGCTATTCCAGAAGTAGTGAGGAGGCTTTT
TTGGAGGCCTAGGCTTTTGCAAAAAGCTCCCGGGAGCTTGTATATCCATTTTCGGATCTGATCAAGAGAC
AGGATGAGGATCGTTTCGCATGATTGAACAAGATGGATTGCACGCAGGTTCTCCGGCCGCTTGGGTGGAG
AGGCTATTCGGCTATGACTGGGCACAACAGACAATCGGCTGCTCTGATGCCGCCGTGTTCCGGCTGTCAG
CGCAGGGGCGCCCGGTTCTTTTTGTCAAGACCGACCTGTCCGGTGCCCTGAATGAACTGCAGGACGAGGC
AGCGCGGCTATCGTGGCTGGCCACGACGGGCGTTCCTTGCGCAGCTGTGCTCGACGTTGTCACTGAAGCG
GGAAGGGACTGGCTGCTATTGGGCGAAGTGCCGGGGCAGGATCTCCTGTCATCTCACCTTGCTCCTGCCG
AGAAAGTATCCATCATGGCTGATGCAATGCGGCGGCTGCATACGCTTGATCCGGCTACCTGCCCATTCGA
CCACCAAGCGAAACATCGCATCGAGCGAGCACGTACTCGGATGGAAGCCGGTCTTGTCGATCAGGATGAT
CTGGACGAAGAGCATCAGGGGCTCGCGCCAGCCGAACTGTTCGCCAGGCTCAAGGCGCGCATGCCCGACG
GCGAGGATCTCGTCGTGACCCATGGCGATGCCTGCTTGCCGAATATCATGGTGGAAAATGGCCGCTTTTC
TGGATTCATCGACTGTGGCCGGCTGGGTGTGGCGGACCGCTATCAGGACATAGCGTTGGCTACCCGTGAT
ATTGCTGAAGAGCTTGGCGGCGAATGGGCTGACCGCTTCCTCGTGCTTTACGGTATCGCCGCTCCCGATT
CGCAGCGCATCGCCTTCTATCGCCTTCTTGACGAGTTCTTCTGAGCGGGACTCTGGGGTTCGAAATGACC
GACCAAGCGACGCCCAACCTGCCATCACGAGATTTCGATTCCACCGCCGCCTTCTATGAAAGGTTGGGCT
TCGGAATCGTTTTCCGGGACGCCGGCTGGATGATCCTCCAGCGCGGGGATCTCATGCTGGAGTTCTTCGC
CCACCCCAACTTGTTTATTGCAGCTTATAATGGTTACAAATAAAGCAATAGCATCACAAATTTCACAAAT
AAAGCATTTTTTTCACTGCATTCTAGTTGTGGTTTGTCCAAACTCATCAATGTATCTTATCATGTCTGTA
TACCGTCGACCTCTAGCTAGAGCTTGGCGTAATCATGGTCATAGCTGTTTCCTGTGTGAAATTGTTATCC
GCTCACAATTCCACACAACATACGAGCCGGAAGCATAAAGTGTAAAGCCTGGGGTGCCTAATGAGTGAGC
TAACTCACATTAATTGCGTTGCGCTCACTGCCCGCTTTCCAGTCGGGAAACCTGTCGTGCCAGCTGCATT
AATGAATCGGCCAACGCGCGGGGAGAGGCGGTTTGCGTATTGGGCGCTCTTCCGCTTCCTCGCTCACTGA
CTCGCTGCGCTCGGTCGTTCGGCTGCGGCGAGCGGTATCAGCTCACTCAAAGGCGGTAATACGGTTATCC
ACAGAATCAGGGGATAACGCAGGAAAGAACATGTGAGCAAAAGGCCAGCAAAAGGCCAGGAACCGTAAAA
AGGCCGCGTTGCTGGCGTTTTTCCATAGGCTCCGCCCCCCTGACGAGCATCACAAAAATCGACGCTCAAG
TCAGAGGTGGCGAAACCCGACAGGACTATAAAGATACCAGGCGTTTCCCCCTGGAAGCTCCCTCGTGCGC
TCTCCTGTTCCGACCCTGCCGCTTACCGGATACCTGTCCGCCTTTCTCCCTTCGGGAAGCGTGGCGCTTT
CTCAATGCTCACGCTGTAGGTATCTCAGTTCGGTGTAGGTCGTTCGCTCCAAGCTGGGCTGTGTGCACGA
ACCCCCCGTTCAGCCCGACCGCTGCGCCTTATCCGGTAACTATCGTCTTGAGTCCAACCCGGTAAGACAC
GACTTATCGCCACTGGCAGCAGCCACTGGTAACAGGATTAGCAGAGCGAGGTATGTAGGCGGTGCTACAG
AGTTCTTGAAGTGGTGGCCTAACTACGGCTACACTAGAAGGACAGTATTTGGTATCTGCGCTCTGCTGAA
GCCAGTTACCTTCGGAAAAAGAGTTGGTAGCTCTTGATCCGGCAAACAAACCACCGCTGGTAGCGGTGGT
TTTTTTGTTTGCAAGCAGCAGATTACGCGCAGAAAAAAAGGATCTCAAGAAGATCCTTTGATCTTTTCTA
CGGGGTCTGACGCTCAGTGGAACGAAAACTCACGTTAAGGGATTTTGGTCATGAGATTATCAAAAAGGAT
CTTCACCTAGATCCTTTTAAATTAAAAATGAAGTTTTAAATCAATCTAAAGTATATATGAGTAAACTTGG
TCTGACAGTTACCAATGCTTAATCAGTGAGGCACCTATCTCAGCGATCTGTCTATTTCGTTCATCCATAG
TTGCCTGACTCCCCGTCGTGTAGATAACTACGATACGGGAGGGCTTACCATCTGGCCCCAGTGCTGCAAT
GATACCGCGAGACCCACGCTCACCGGCTCCAGATTTATCAGCAATAAACCAGCCAGCCGGAAGGGCCGAG
CGCAGAAGTGGTCCTGCAACTTTATCCGCCTCCATCCAGTCTATTAATTGTTGCCGGGAAGCTAGAGTAA
GTAGTTCGCCAGTTAATAGTTTGCGCAACGTTGTTGCCATTGCTACAGGCATCGTGGTGTCACGCTCGTC
GTTTGGTATGGCTTCATTCAGCTCCGGTTCCCAACGATCAAGGCGAGTTACATGATCCCCCATGTTGTGC
AAAAAAGCGGTTAGCTCCTTCGGTCCTCCGATCGTTGTCAGAAGTAAGTTGGCCGCAGTGTTATCACTCA
TGGTTATGGCAGCACTGCATAATTCTCTTACTGTCATGCCATCCGTAAGATGCTTTTCTGTGACTGGTGA
GTACTCAACCAAGTCATTCTGAGAATAGTGTATGCGGCGACCGAGTTGCTCTTGCCCGGCGTCAATACGG
GATAATACCGCGCCACATAGCAGAACTTTAAAAGTGCTCATCATTGGAAAACGTTCTTCGGGGCGAAAAC
TCTCAAGGATCTTACCGCTGTTGAGATCCAGTTCGATGTAACCCACTCGTGCACCCAACTGATCTTCAGC
ATCTTTTACTTTCACCAGCGTTTCTGGGTGAGCAAAAACAGGAAGGCAAAATGCCGCAAAAAAGGGAATA
AGGGCGACACGGAAATGTTGAATACTCATACTCTTCCTTTTTCAATATTATTGAAGCATTTATCAGGGTT
ATTGTCTCATGAGCGGATACATATTTGAATGTATTTAGAAAAATAAACAAATAGGGGTTCCGCGCACATT
TCCCCGAAAAGTGCCACCTGACGTC
