>Addgene plasmid #87708 | Lyn-FLINC-EKAR1(TA) | addgene partial sequence | sequence record 176873 | Addgene NGS Result
GTGGTAGTGCTGGTGGTAGTGCTGGTGGTAGTGCTGGTGGTAGTGCTGGTGGTTCCGGCAGTGCTGGTGG
TAGTGCTGGTGGTAGTACCAGTGCTGGTGGTAGTGCTGGTGGTAGTGCTGGTGGTAGTGCTGGTGGTAGT
GCTGGTGGTTCCGGACCAGATGTCCCTAGAGCCCCAGTGGATAAAGCAAAGCTGTCATTCCAATTTCCGG
GTACCATGAGCGAGCTGATTAAGGAGAACATGCACATGAAGCTGTACATGGAGGGCACCGTGAACAACCA
CCACTTCAAGTGCACATCCGAGGGCGAAGGCAAGCCCTACGAGGGCACCCAGACCATGAGAATCAAGGTG
GTCGAGGGCGGCCCTCTCCCCTTCGCCTTCGACATCCTGGCTACCAGCTTCATGTACGGCAGCAGAACCT
TCATCAACCACACCCAGGGCATCCCCGATTTCTTTAAGCAGTCCTTCCCTGAGGGCTTCACATGGGAGAG
AGTCACCACATACGAAGACGGGGGCGTGCTGACCGCTACCCAGGACACCAGCCTCCAGGACGGCTGCCTC
ATCTACAACGTCAAGATCAGAGGGGTGAACTTCCCATCCAACGGCCCTGTGATGCAGAAGAAAACACTCG
GCTGGGAGGCCAACACCGAGATGCTGTACCCCGCTGACGGCGGCCTGGAAGGCAGAACCGACATGGCCCT
GAAGCTCGTGGGCGGGGGCCACCTGATCTGCAACTTCAAGACCACATACAGATCCAAGAAACCCGCTAAG
AACCTCAAGATGCCCGGCGTCTACTATGTGGACCACAGACTGGAAAGAATCAAGGAGGCCGACAAAGAGA
CCTACGTCGAGCAGCACGAGGTGGCTGTGGCCAGATACTGCGACCTCCCTAGCAAACTGGGGCACAAGTA
AGAATTCTGCAGATATCCATCACACTGGCGGCCGCTCGAGCATGCATCTAGAGGGCCCTATTCTATAGTG
TCACCTAAATGCTAGAGCTCGCTGATCAGCCTCGACTGTGCCTTCTAGTTGCCAGCCATCTGTTGTTTGC
CCCTCCCCCGTGCCTTCCTTGACCCTGGAAGGTGCCACTCCCACTGTCCTTTCCTAATAAAATGAGGAAA
TTGCATCGCATTGTCTGAGTAGGTGTCATTCTATTCTGGGGGGTGGGGTGGGGCAGGACAGCAAGGGGGA
GGATTGGGAAGACAATAGCAGGCATGCTGGGGATGCGGTGGGCTCTATGGCTTCTGAGGCGGAAAGAACC
AGCTGGGGCTCTAGGGGGTATCCCC
[124 nt withheld, positions 1286-1409]
C
[91 nt withheld, positions 1411-1501]
A
[49 nt withheld, positions 1503-1551]
CCTTTGACGTTGGAGTCCACGTTCTTT
[37 nt withheld, positions 1579-1615]
ACCCTATCTCGGTCTATTCTTTTGATTTATAAGGGATTTTGCCGATTTCGGCCTATTGGTTAAAAAATGA
GCTGATTTAACAAAAATTTAACGCGAATTAATTCTGTGGAATGTGTGTCAGTTAGGGTGTGGAAAGTCCC
CAGGCTCCCCAGCAGGCAGAAGTATGCAAAGCATGCATCTCAATTAGTCAGCAACCAGGTGTGGAAAGTC
CCCAGGCTCCCCAGCAGGCAGAAGTATGCAAAGCATGCATCTCAATTAGTCAGCAACCATAGTCCCGCCC
CTAACTCCGCCCATCCCGCCCCTAACTCCGCCCAGTTCCGCCCATTCTCCGCCCCATGGCTGACTAATTT
TTTTTATTTATGCAGAGGCCGAGGCCGCCTCTGCCTCTGAGCTATTCCAGAAGTAGTGAGGAGGCTTTTT
TGGAGGCCTAGGCTTTTGCAAAAAGCTCCCGGGAGCTTGTATATCCATTTTCGGATCTGATCAAGAGACA
GGATGAGGATCGTTTCGCATGATTGAACAAGATGGATTGCACGCAGGTTCTCCGGCCGCTTGGGTGGAGA
GGCTATTCGGCTATGACTGGGCACAACAGACAATCGGCTGCTCTGATGCCGCCGTGTTCCGGCTGTCAGC
GCAGGGGCGCCCGGTTCTTTTTGTCAAGACCGACCTGTCCGGTGCCCTGAATGAACTGCAGGACGAGGCA
GCGCGGCTATCGTGGCTGGCCACGACGGGCGTTCCTTGCGCAGCTGTGCTCGACGTTGTCACTGAAGCGG
GAAGGGACTGGCTGCTATTGGGCGAAGTGCCGGGGCAGGATCTCCTGTCATCTCACCTTGCTCCTGCCGA
GAAAGTATCCATCATGGCTGATGCAATGCGGCGGCTGCATACGCTTGATCCGGCTACCTGCCCATTCGAC
CACCAAGCGAAACATCGCATCGAGCGAGCACGTACTCGGATGGAAGCCGGTCTTGTCGATCAGGATGATC
TGGACGAAGAGCATCAGGGGCTCGCGCCAGCCGAACTGTTCGCCAGGCTCAAGGCGCGCATGCCCGACGG
CGAGGATCTCGTCGTGACCCATGGCGATGCCTGCTTGCCGAATATCATGGTGGAAAATGGCCGCTTTTCT
GGATTCATCGACTGTGGCCGGCTGGGTGTGGCGGACCGCTATCAGGACATAGCGTTGGCTACCCGTGATA
TTGCTGAAGAGCTTGGCGGCGAATGGGCTGACCGCTTCCTCGTGCTTTACGGTATCGCCGCTCCCGATTC
GCAGCGCATCGCCTTCTATCGCCTTCTTGACGAGTTCTTCTGAGCGGGACTCTGGGGTTCGAAATGACCG
ACCAAGCGACGCCCAACCTGCCATCACGAGATTTCGATTCCACCGCCGCCTTCTATGAAAGGTTGGGCTT
CGGAATCGTTTTCCGGGACGCCGGCTGGATGATCCTCCAGCGCGGGGATCTCATGCTGGAGTTCTTCGCC
CACCCCAACTTGTTTATTGCAGCTTATAATGGTTACAAATAAAGCAATAGCATCACAAATTTCACAAATA
AAGCATTTTTTTCACTGCATTCTAGTTGTGGTTTGTCCAAACTCATCAATGTATCTTATCATGTCTGTAT
ACCGTCGACCTCTAGCTAGAGCTTGGCGTAATCATGGTCATAGCTGTTTCCTGTGTGAAATTGTTATCCG
CTCACAATTCCACACAACATACGAGCCGGAAGCATAAAGTGTAAAGCCTGGGGTGCCTAATGAGTGAGCT
AACTCACATTAATTGCGTTGCGCTCACTGCCCGCTTTCCAGTCGGGAAACCTGTCGTGCCAGCTGCATTA
ATGAATCGGCCAACGCGCGGGGAGAGGCGGTTTGCGTATTGGGCGCTCTTCCGCTTCCTCGCTCACTGAC
TCGCTGCGCTCGGTCGTTCGGCTGCGGCGAGCGGTATCAGCTCACTCAAAGGCGGTAATACGGTTATCCA
CAGAATCAGGGGATAACGCAGGAAAGAACATGTGAGCAAAAGGCCAGCAAAAGGCCAGGAACCGTAAAAA
GGCCGCGTTGCTGGCGTTTTTCCATAGGCTCCGCCCCCCTGACGAGCATCACAAAAATCGACGCTCAAGT
CAGAGGTGGCGAAACCCGACAGGACTATAAAGATACCAGGCGTTTCCCCCTGGAAGCTCCCTCGTGCGCT
CTCCTGTTCCGACCCTGCCGCTTACCGGATACCTGTCCGCCTTTCTCCCTTCGGGAAGCGTGGCGCTTTC
TCATAGCTCACGCTGTAGGTATCTCAGTTCGGTGTAGGTCGTTCGCTCCAAGCTGGGCTGTGTGCACGAA
CCCCCCGTTCAGCCCGACCGCTGCGCCTTATCCGGTAACTATCGTCTTGAGTCCAACCCGGTAAGACACG
ACTTATCGCCACTGGCAGCAGCCACTGGTAACAGGATTAGCAGAGCGAGGTATGTAGGCGGTGCTACAGA
GTTCTTGAAGTGGTGGCCTAACTACGGCTACACTAGAAGAACAGTATTTGGTATCTGCGCTCTGCTGAAG
CCAGTTACCTTCGGAAAAAGAGTTGGTAGCTCTTGATCCGGCAAACAAACCACCGCTGGTAGCGGTGGTT
TTTTTGTTTGCAAGCAGCAGATTACGCGCAGAAAAAAAGGATCTCAAGAAGATCCTTTGATCTTTTCTAC
GGGGTCTGACGCTCAGTGGAACGAAAACTCACGTTAAGGGATTTTGGTCATGAGATTATCAAAAAGGATC
TTCACCTAGATCCTTTTAAATTAAAAATGAAGTTTTAAATCAATCTAAAGTATATATGAGTAAACTTGGT
CTGACAGTTACCAATGCTTAATCAGTGAGGCACCTATCTCAGCGATCTGTCTATTTCGTTCATCCATAGT
TGCCTGACTCCCCGTCGTGTAGATAACTACGATACGGGAGGGCTTACCATCTGGCCCCAGTGCTGCAATG
ATACCGCGAGACCCACGCTCACCGGCTCCAGATTTATCAGCAATAAACCAGCCAGCCGGAAGGGCCGAGC
GCAGAAGTGGTCCTGCAACTTTATCCGCCTCCATCCAGTCTATTAATTGTTGCCGGGAAGCTAGAGTAAG
TAGTTCGCCAGTTAATAGTTTGCGCAACGTTGTTGCCATTGCTACAGGCATCGTGGTGTCACGCTCGTCG
TTTGGTATGGCTTCATTCAGCTCCGGTTCCCAACGATCAAGGCGAGTTACATGATCCCCCATGTTGTGCA
AAAAAGCGGTTAGCTCCTTCGGTCCTCCGATCGTTGTCAGAAGTAAGTTGGCCGCAGTGTTATCACTCAT
GGTTATGGCAGCACTGCATAATTCTCTTACTGTCATGCCATCCGTAAGATGCTTTTCTGTGACTGGTGAG
TACTCAACCAAGTCATTCTGAGAATAGTGTATGCGGCGACCGAGTTGCTCTTGCCCGGCGTCAATACGGG
ATAATACCGCGCCACATAGCAGAACTTTAAAAGTGCTCATCATTGGAAAACGTTCTTCGGGGCGAAAACT
CTCAAGGATCTTACCGCTGTTGAGATCCAGTTCGATGTAACCCACTCGTGCACCCAACTGATCTTCAGCA
TCTTTTACTTTCACCAGCGTTTCTGGGTGAGCAAAAACAGGAAGGCAAAATGCCGCAAAAAAGGGAATAA
GGGCGACACGGAAATGTTGAATACTCATACTCTTCCTTTTTCAATATTATTGAAGCATTTATCAGGGTTA
TTGTCTCATGAGCGGATACATATTTGAATGTATTTAGAAAAATAAACAAATAGGGGTTCCGCGCACATTT
CCCCGAAAAGTGCCACCTGACGTCGACGGATCGGGAGATCTCCCGATCCCCTATGGTGCACTCTCAGTAC
AATCTGCTCTGATGCCGCATAGTTAAGCCAGTATCTGCTCCCTGCTTGTGTGTTGGAGGTCGCTGAGTAG
TGCGCGAGCAAAATTTAAGCTACAACAAGGCAAGGCTTGACCGACAATTGCATGAAGAATCTGCTTAGGG
TTAGGCGTTTTGCGCTGCTTCGCGATGTACGGGCCAGATATACGCGTTGACATTGATTATTGACTAGTTA
TTAATAGTAATCAATTACGGGGTCATTAGTTCATAGCCCATATATGGAGTTCCGCGTTACATAACTTACG
GTAAATGGCCCGCCTGGCTGACCGCCCAACGACCCCCGCCCATTGACGTCAATAATGACGTATGTTCCCA
TAGTAACGCCAATAGGGACTTTCCATTGACGTCAATGGGTGGAGTATTTACGGTAAACTGCCCACTTGGC
AGTACATCAAGTGTATCATATGCCAAGTACGCCCCCTATTGACGTCAATGACGGTAAATGGCCCGCCTGG
CATTATGCCCAGTACATGACCTTATGGGACTTTCCTACTTGGCAGTACATCTACGTATTAGTCATCGCTA
TTACCATGGTGATGCGGTTTTGGCAGTACATCAATGGGCGTGGATAGCGGTTTGACTCACGGGGATTTCC
AAGTCTCCACCCCATTGACGTCAATGGGAGTTTGTTTTGGCACCAAAATCAACGGGACTTTCCAAAATGT
CGTAACAACTCCGCCCCATTGACGCAAATGGGCGGTAGGCGTGTACGGTGGGAGGTCTATATAAGCAGAG
CTCTCTGGCTAACTAGAGAACCCACTGCTTACTGGCTTATCGAAATTAATACGACTCACTATAGGGAGAC
CCAAGCTTGCGGCCGCCACCATGGGCTGCATCAAGAGCAAGCGCAAGGACAAGGATCCGATGAGTGTGAT
TAAACCAGACATGAAGATCAAGCTGCGTATGGAAGGCGCTGTAAATGGACACCCGTTCGCGATTGAAGGA
GTTGGCCTTGGGAAGCCTTTCGAGGGAAAACAGAGTATGGACCTTAAAGTCAAAGAAGGCGGACCTCTGC
CTTTCGCCTATGACATCTTGACAACTGTGTTCTGTTACGGCAACAGGGTATTCGCCAAATACCCAGAAAA
TATAGTAGACTATTTCAAGCAGTCGTTTCCTGAGGGCTACTCTTGGGAACGAAGCATGAATTACGAAGAC
GGGGGCATTTGTAACGCGACAAACGACATAACCCTGGATGGTGACTGTTATATCTATGAAATTCGATTTG
ATGGTGTGAACTTTCCTGCCAATGGTCCAGTTATGCAGAAGAGGACTGTGAAATGGGAGCCATCCACTGA
GAAATTGTATGTGCGTGATGGAGTGCTGAAGGGTGATGTTAACATGGCTCTGTCGCTTGAAGGAGGTGGC
CATTACCGATGTGACTTCAAAACTACTTATAAAGCTAAGAAGGTTGTCCAGTTGCCAGACTATCACTTTG
TGGACCACCACATTGAGATTAAAAGCCACGACAAAGATTACAGTAATGTTAATCTGCATGAGCATGCCGA
AGCGCATTCTGAGCTGCCGAGGCAGGCCAAGAGATCTATGGCGGACGAGGAGAAGCTGCCGCCCGGCTGG
GAGAAGCGCATGAGCCGCAGCTCAGGCCGAGTGTACTACTTCAACCACATCACTAACGCCAGCCAGTGGG
AGCGGCCCAGCGGCAACAGCAGCAGTGGTGGCAAAAACGGGCAGGGGGAGCCTGCCAGGGGTACCAGTGC
TG
